>Addgene plasmid #163979 | pcDNA3.1 6A NLRP1 UPA-CARD-FLAG WT | addgene full sequence | sequence record 322629 | Addgene NGS Result
TTCTTT
[37 nt withheld, positions 7-43]
ACCCTATCTCGGTCTATTCTTTTGATTTATAAGGGATTTTGCCGATTTCGGCCTATTGGTTAAAAAATGA
GCTGATTTAACAAAAATTTAACGCGAATTAATTCTGTGGAATGTGTGTCAGTTAGGGTGTGGAAAGTCCC
CAGGCTCCCCAGCAGGCAGAAGTATGCAAAGCATGCATCTCAATTAGTCAGCAACCAGGTGTGGAAAGTC
CCCAGGCTCCCCAGCAGGCAGAAGTATGCAAAGCATGCATCTCAATTAGTCAGCAACCATAGTCCCGCCC
CTAACTCCGCCCATCCCGCCCCTAACTCCGCCCAGTTCCGCCCATTCTCCGCCCCATGGCTGACTAATTT
TTTTTATTTATGCAGAGGCCGAGGCCGCCTCTGCCTCTGAGCTATTCCAGAAGTAGTGAGGAGGCTTTTT
TGGAGGCCTAGGCTTTTGCAAAAAGCTCCCGGGAGCTTGTATATCCATTTTCGGATCTGATCAAGAGACA
GGATGAGGATCGTTTCGCATGATTGAACAAGATGGATTGCACGCAGGTTCTCCGGCCGCTTGGGTGGAGA
GGCTATTCGGCTATGACTGGGCACAACAGACAATCGGCTGCTCTGATGCCGCCGTGTTCCGGCTGTCAGC
GCAGGGGCGCCCGGTTCTTTTTGTCAAGACCGACCTGTCCGGTGCCCTGAATGAACTGCAGGACGAGGCA
GCGCGGCTATCGTGGCTGGCCACGACGGGCGTTCCTTGCGCAGCTGTGCTCGACGTTGTCACTGAAGCGG
GAAGGGACTGGCTGCTATTGGGCGAAGTGCCGGGGCAGGATCTCCTGTCATCTCACCTTGCTCCTGCCGA
GAAAGTATCCATCATGGCTGATGCAATGCGGCGGCTGCATACGCTTGATCCGGCTACCTGCCCATTCGAC
CACCAAGCGAAACATCGCATCGAGCGAGCACGTACTCGGATGGAAGCCGGTCTTGTCGATCAGGATGATC
TGGACGAAGAGCATCAGGGGCTCGCGCCAGCCGAACTGTTCGCCAGGCTCAAGGCGCGCATGCCCGACGG
CGAGGATCTCGTCGTGACCCATGGCGATGCCTGCTTGCCGAATATCATGGTGGAAAATGGCCGCTTTTCT
GGATTCATCGACTGTGGCCGGCTGGGTGTGGCGGACCGCTATCAGGACATAGCGTTGGCTACCCGTGATA
TTGCTGAAGAGCTTGGCGGCGAATGGGCTGACCGCTTCCTCGTGCTTTACGGTATCGCCGCTCCCGATTC
GCAGCGCATCGCCTTCTATCGCCTTCTTGACGAGTTCTTCTGAGCGGGACTCTGGGGTTCGAAATGACCG
ACCAAGCGACGCCCAACCTGCCATCACGAGATTTCGATTCCACCGCCGCCTTCTATGAAAGGTTGGGCTT
CGGAATCGTTTTCCGGGACGCCGGCTGGATGATCCTCCAGCGCGGGGATCTCATGCTGGAGTTCTTCGCC
CACCCCAACTTGTTTATTGCAGCTTATAATGGTTACAAATAAAGCAATAGCATCACAAATTTCACAAATA
AAGCATTTTTTTCACTGCATTCTAGTTGTGGTTTGTCCAAACTCATCAATGTATCTTATCATGTCTGTAT
ACCGTCGACCTCTAGCTAGAGCTTGGCGTAATCATGGTCATAGCTGTTTCCTGTGTGAAATTGTTATCCG
CTCACAATTCCACACAACATACGAGCCGGAAGCATAAAGTGTAAAGCCTGGGGTGCCTAATGAGTGAGCT
AACTCACATTAATTGCGTTGCGCTCACTGCCCGCTTTCCAGTCGGGAAACCTGTCGTGCCAGCTGCATTA
ATGAATCGGCCAACGCGCGGGGAGAGGCGGTTTGCGTATTGGGCGCTCTTCCGCTTCCTCGCTCACTGAC
TCGCTGCGCTCGGTCGTTCGGCTGCGGCGAGCGGTATCAGCTCACTCAAAGGCGGTAATACGGTTATCCA
CAGAATCAGGGGATAACGCAGGAAAGAACATGTGAGCAAAAGGCCAGCAAAAGGCCAGGAACCGTAAAAA
GGCCGCGTTGCTGGCGTTTTTCCATAGGCTCCGCCCCCCTGACGAGCATCACAAAAATCGACGCTCAAGT
CAGAGGTGGCGAAACCCGACAGGACTATAAAGATACCAGGCGTTTCCCCCTGGAAGCTCCCTCGTGCGCT
CTCCTGTTCCGACCCTGCCGCTTACCGGATACCTGTCCGCCTTTCTCCCTTCGGGAAGCGTGGCGCTTTC
TCATAGCTCACGCTGTAGGTATCTCAGTTCGGTGTAGGTCGTTCGCTCCAAGCTGGGCTGTGTGCACGAA
CCCCCCGTTCAGCCCGACCGCTGCGCCTTATCCGGTAACTATCGTCTTGAGTCCAACCCGGTAAGACACG
ACTTATCGCCACTGGCAGCAGCCACTGGTAACAGGATTAGCAGAGCGAGGTATGTAGGCGGTGCTACAGA
GTTCTTGAAGTGGTGGCCTAACTACGGCTACACTAGAAGAACAGTATTTGGTATCTGCGCTCTGCTGAAG
CCAGTTACCTTCGGAAAAAGAGTTGGTAGCTCTTGATCCGGCAAACAAACCACCGCTGGTAGCGGTGGTT
TTTTTGTTTGCAAGCAGCAGATTACGCGCAGAAAAAAAGGATCTCAAGAAGATCCTTTGATCTTTTCTAC
GGGGTCTGACGCTCAGTGGAACGAAAACTCACGTTAAGGGATTTTGGTCATGAGATTATCAAAAAGGATC
TTCACCTAGATCCTTTTAAATTAAAAATGAAGTTTTAAATCAATCTAAAGTATATATGAGTAAACTTGGT
CTGACAGTTACCAATGCTTAATCAGTGAGGCACCTATCTCAGCGATCTGTCTATTTCGTTCATCCATAGT
TGCCTGACTCCCCGTCGTGTAGATAACTACGATACGGGAGGGCTTACCATCTGGCCCCAGTGCTGCAATG
ATACCGCGAGACCCACGCTCACCGGCTCCAGATTTATCAGCAATAAACCAGCCAGCCGGAAGGGCCGAGC
GCAGAAGTGGTCCTGCAACTTTATCCGCCTCCATCCAGTCTATTAATTGTTGCCGGGAAGCTAGAGTAAG
TAGTTCGCCAGTTAATAGTTTGCGCAACGTTGTTGCCATTGCTACAGGCATCGTGGTGTCACGCTCGTCG
TTTGGTATGGCTTCATTCAGCTCCGGTTCCCAACGATCAAGGCGAGTTACATGATCCCCCATGTTGTGCA
AAAAAGCGGTTAGCTCCTTCGGTCCTCCGATCGTTGTCAGAAGTAAGTTGGCCGCAGTGTTATCACTCAT
GGTTATGGCAGCACTGCATAATTCTCTTACTGTCATGCCATCCGTAAGATGCTTTTCTGTGACTGGTGAG
TACTCAACCAAGTCATTCTGAGAATAGTGTATGCGGCGACCGAGTTGCTCTTGCCCGGCGTCAATACGGG
ATAATACCGCGCCACATAGCAGAACTTTAAAAGTGCTCATCATTGGAAAACGTTCTTCGGGGCGAAAACT
CTCAAGGATCTTACCGCTGTTGAGATCCAGTTCGATGTAACCCACTCGTGCACCCAACTGATCTTCAGCA
TCTTTTACTTTCACCAGCGTTTCTGGGTGAGCAAAAACAGGAAGGCAAAATGCCGCAAAAAAGGGAATAA
GGGCGACACGGAAATGTTGAATACTCATACTCTTCCTTTTTCATTATTATTGAAGCATTTATCAGGGTTA
TTGTCTCATGAGCGGATACATATTTGAATGTATTTAGAAAAATAAACAAATAGGGGTTCCGCGCACATTT
CCCCGAAAAGTGCCACCTGACGTCGACGGATCGGGAGATCTCCCGATCCCCTATGGTGCACTCTCAGTAC
AATCTGCTCTGATGCCGCATAGTTAAGCCAGTATCTGCTCCCTGCTTGTGTGTTGGAGGTCGCTGAGTAG
TGCGCGAGCAAAATTTAAGCTACAACAAGGCAAGGCTTGACCGACAATTGCATGAAGAATCTGCTTAGGG
TTAGGCGTTTTGCGCTGCTTCGCGATGTACGGGCCAGATATACGCGTTGACATTGATTATTGACTAGTTA
TTAATAGTAATCAATTACGGGGTCATTAGTTCATAGCCCATATATGGAGTTCCGCGTTACATAACTTACG
GTAAATGGCCCGCCTGGCTGACCGCCCAACGACCCCCGCCCATTGACGTCAATAATGACGTATGTTCCCA
TAGTAACGCCAATAGGGACTTTCCATTGACGTCAATGGGTGGAGTATTTACGGTAAACTGCCCACTTGGC
AGTACATCAAGTGTATCATATGCCAAGTACGCCCCCTATTGACGTCAATGACGGTAAATGGCCCGCCTGG
CATTATGCCCAGTACATGACCTTATGGGACTTTCCTACTTGGCAGTACATCTACGTATTAGTCATCGCTA
TTACCATGGTGATGCGGTTTTGGCAGTACATCAATGGGCGTGGATAGCGGTTTGACTCACGGGGATTTCC
AAGTCTCCACCCCATTGACGTCAATGGGAGTTTGTTTTGGCACCAAAATCAACGGGACTTTCCAAAATGT
CGTAACAACTCCGCCCCATTGACGCAAATGGGCGGTAGGCGTGTACGGTGGGAGGTCTATATAAGCAGAG
CTCTCTGGCTAACTAGAGAACCCACTGCTTACTGGCTTATCGAAATTAATACGACTCACTATAGGGAGAC
CCAAGCTTGGTACCGAGCTCGGATCCCTACTTCCAATCCAATGCCACCATGTCCCCCTTGGGAGTCCTCC
TGAAAATGATCCATAATGCCCTGCGCTTCATTCCCGTCACCTCTGTGGTGTTGCTTTACCACCGCGTCCA
TCCTGAGGAAGTCACCTTCCACCTCTACCTGATCCCAAGTGACTGCTCCATTCGGAAGGCCATAGATGAT
CTAGAAATGAAATTCCAGTTTGTGCGAATCCACAAGCCACCCCCGCTGACCCCACTTTATATGGGCTGTC
GTTACACTGTGTCTGGGTCTGGTTCAGGGATGCTGGAAATACTCCCCAAGGAACTGGAGCTCTGCTATCG
AAGCCCTGGAGAAGACCAGCTGTTCTCGGAGTTCTACGTTGGCCACTTGGGATCAGGGATCAGGCTGCAA
GTGAAAGACAAGAAAGATGAGACTCTGGTGTGGGAGGCCTTGGTGAAACCAGGAGATCTCATGCCTGCAA
CTACTCTGATCCCTCCAGCCCGCATAGCCGTACCTTCACCTCTGGATGCCCCGCAGTTGCTGCACTTTGT
GGACCAGTATCGAGAGCAGCTGATAGCCCGAGTGACATCGGTGGAGGTTGTCTTGGACAAACTGCATGGA
CAGGTGCTGAGCCAGGAGCAGTACGAGAGGGTGCTGGCTGAGAACACGAGGCCCAGCCAGATGCGGAAGC
TGTTCAGCTTGAGCCAGTCCTGGGACCGGAAGTGCAAAGATGGACTCTACCAAGCCCTGAAGGAGACCCA
TCCTCACCTCATTATGGAACTCTGGGAGAAGGGCAGCAAAAAGGGACTCCTGCCACTCAGCAGCGACCCA
GCTTTCTTGTACAAAGTGGTTGATATCGACTACAAGGACGATGACGACAAGTAGTAATAACATTGGAAGT
GGATAATCTAGAGGGCCCTATTCTATAGTGTCACCTAAATGCTAGAGCTCGCTGATCAGCCTCGACTGTG
CCTTCTAGTTGCCAGCCATCTGTTGTTTGCCCCTCCCCCGTGCCTTCCTTGACCCTGGAAGGTGCCACTC
CCACTGTCCTTTCCTAATAAAATGAGGAAATTGCATCGCATTGTCTGAGTAGGTGTCATTCTATTCTGGG
GGGTGGGGTGGGGCAGGACAGCAAGGGGGAGGATTGGGAAGACAATAGCAGGCATGCTGGGGATGCGGTG
GGCTCTATGGCTTCTGAGGCGGAAAGAACCAGCTGGGGCTCTAGGGGGTATCCCC
[124 nt withheld, positions 5979-6102]
C
[91 nt withheld, positions 6104-6194]
A
[49 nt withheld, positions 6196-6244]
CCTTTGACGTTGGAGTCCACG
Features (pLannotate 1.2.2; 22 found; start..end, strand, type, name):
    156..485     +  promoter       SV40 promoter: SV40 enhancer and early promoter
    552..1343    +  CDS            neo: KKA2_KLEPN - Also known as kan, nptII. Experimental evidence at protein level: Swiss-Prot protein existence level 1. Resistance to kanamycin, neomycin, paromomycin, ribostamycin, butirosin and gentamicin B. From Klebsiella pneumoniae.
   1367..1525    +  CDS            ble (fragment): BLE_KLEPN - Experimental evidence at protein level: Swiss-Prot protein existence level 1. Binding protein with a strong affinity to the bleomycin family of antibiotics. Binds to CL990; an antimitotic-antibiotic compound. From Klebsiella pneumoniae.
   1520..1641    +  polyA_signal   SV40 poly(A) signal: SV40 polyadenylation signal
   1714..1730    -  protein_bind   lac operator: The lac repressor binds to the lac operator to inhibit transcription in E. coli. This inhibition can be relieved by adding lactose or isopropyl-β-D-thiogalactopyranoside (IPTG). lac repressor encoded by lacI
   1738..1768    -  promoter       lac promoter: promoter for the E. coli lac operon
   1783..1804    -  protein_bind   CAP binding site: CAP binding activates transcription in the presence of cAMP. E. coli catabolite activator protein
   1817..1909    -  CDS            lacI (fragment): lac repressor; lacI; The lac repressor binds to the lac operator to inhibit transcription in E. coli. This inhibition can be relieved by adding lactose or isopropyl-β-D-thiogalactopyranoside (IPTG).
   2092..2680    -  rep_origin     ori: high-copy-number ColE1/pMB1/pBR322/pUC origin of replication
   2851..3711    -  CDS            AmpR: β-lactamase; bla; confers resistance to ampicillin, carbenicillin, and related antibiotics
   3712..3816    -  promoter       AmpR promoter: bla
   3875..3927    -  misc_feature   bom (fragment): basis of mobility region from pBR322
   4082..4461    +  enhancer       CMV enhancer: human cytomegalovirus immediate early enhancer
   4462..4665    +  promoter       CMV promoter: human cytomegalovirus (CMV) immediate early promoter
   4661..4694    +  LTR            5' LTR (truncated) (fragment): truncated 5' long terminal repeat (LTR) from HIV-1
   4710..4728    +  promoter       T7 promoter: promoter for bacteriophage T7 RNA polymerase
   4773..5567    +  CDS            NLRP1 (fragment): NLRP1_HUMAN - Also known as CARD7, DEFCAP From Homo sapiens (Human).
   5569..5593    -  protein_bind   attB2: mutant version of attB; recombination site for the Gateway® BP reaction BP Clonase™
   5665..5683    -  promoter       SP6 promoter: promoter for bacteriophage SP6 RNA polymerase
   5709..5933    +  polyA_signal   bGH poly(A) signal: bovine growth hormone polyadenylation signal
   5937..5958    +  promoter       SV40 promoter (fragment): SV40 enhancer and early promoter
   5979..142     +  rep_origin     f1 ori (across the origin) (sequence partly withheld): f1 bacteriophage origin of replication; arrow indicates direction of (+) strand synthesis
