[The description below was written by a language model from this plasmid's Addgene catalogue record and pLannotate feature annotations shown in this document.]
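Description:
pcDNA3.1 6A NLRP1 UPA-CARD-FLAG WT is a 6,265-nt mammalian expression plasmid built on the pcDNA3.1 LIC 6A backbone, into which a fragment of human NLRP1 was inserted by ligation-independent cloning. It is propagated in E. coli as a high-copy plasmid through a ColE1/pUC-type origin and selected with ampicillin via the β-lactamase gene and its own promoter. An f1 origin is also present. For selection in mammalian cells, the backbone carries a neomycin phosphotransferase gene driven by the SV40 enhancer/early promoter and terminated by the SV40 polyadenylation signal. Small annotated fragments (ble, lacI, lac promoter/operator, bom, a short HIV-1 LTR-like match) appear to be backbone remnants or chance annotation hits rather than functional parts.

The expression cassette uses the human CMV immediate-early enhancer and promoter, followed by a T7 promoter, the NLRP1 coding fragment of roughly 800 nt, and the bovine growth hormone polyadenylation signal. An attB2-like site and a reverse-oriented SP6 promoter lie between the insert and the poly(A) signal. According to the catalogue entry, the insert encodes the UPA subdomain and the CARD of NLRP1, the C-terminal portion of this inflammasome sensor, in wild-type form with a C-terminal FLAG tag. The tag is not separately annotated in the feature table. The FLAG epitope allows detection or immunoprecipitation of the expressed fragment. The associated publication concerns UPA-promoted filament formation in CARD8 and NLRP1 inflammasomes, which suggests the construct is used to express the UPA-CARD fragment in mammalian cells to study inflammasome assembly, likely as the wild-type reference for mutant versions.
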