Addgene plasmid #163979: pcDNA3.1 6A NLRP1 UPA-CARD-FLAG WT
Purpose: Mammalian expression vector encoding human NLRP1 UPA-CARD with a C-terminal FLAG tag
Depositing lab: Hao Wu. Depositing organization: Boston Children's Hospital. Publication: Mechanism of filament formation in UPA-promoted CARD8 and NLRP1 inflammasomes. Robert Hollingsworth L, David L, Li Y, Griswold AR, Ruan J, Sharif H, Fontana P, Orth-He EL, Fu TM, Bachovchin DA, Wu H. Nat Commun. 2021 Jan 8;12(1):189. doi: 10.1038/s41467-020-20320-y. PubMed 33420033.
Backbone
  Vector backbone: pcDNA3.1 LIC 6A
  Vector type: Mammalian Expression
Growth in bacteria
  Bacterial resistance: Ampicillin, 100 μg/mL
  Growth temperature: 37°C
  Growth strain: DH5alpha
  Copy number: High Copy
Gene/Insert
  Gene/Insert name: NLRP1 UPA-CARD
  Species: H. sapiens (human)
  Entrez Gene: NLRP1 (a.k.a. AIADK, CARD7, CIDED, CLR17.1, DEFCAP, DEFCAP-L/S, JRRP, MSPC, NAC, NALP1, PP1044, SLEV1, VAMAS1)
  Tag / fusion protein: FLAG (C terminal on insert)
  Cloning method: Ligation Independent Cloning
Terms and licenses: Academic/Nonprofit Terms; Industry Terms: Not Available to Industry
How to cite: pcDNA3.1 6A NLRP1 UPA-CARD-FLAG WT was a gift from Hao Wu (Addgene plasmid # 163979 ; http://n2t.net/addgene:163979 ; RRID:Addgene_163979)
