>Addgene plasmid #163979 | pcDNA3.1 6A NLRP1 UPA-CARD-FLAG WT | depositor partial sequence | sequence record 318198 | Insert sequence
ATGTCCCCCTTGGGAGTCCTCCTGAAAATGATCCATAATGCCCTGCGCTTCATTCCCGTCACCTCTGTGG
TGTTGCTTTACCACCGCGTCCATCCTGAGGAAGTCACCTTCCACCTCTACCTGATCCCAAGTGACTGCTC
CATTCGGAAGGCCATAGATGATCTAGAAATGAAATTCCAGTTTGTGCGAATCCACAAGCCACCCCCGCTG
ACCCCACTTTATATGGGCTGTCGTTACACTGTGTCTGGGTCTGGTTCAGGGATGCTGGAAATACTCCCCA
AGGAACTGGAGCTCTGCTATCGAAGCCCTGGAGAAGACCAGCTGTTCTCGGAGTTCTACGTTGGCCACTT
GGGATCAGGGATCAGGCTGCAAGTGAAAGACAAGAAAGATGAGACTCTGGTGTGGGAGGCCTTGGTGAAA
CCAGGAGATCTCATGCCTGCAACTACTCTGATCCCTCCAGCCCGCATAGCCGTACCTTCACCTCTGGATG
CCCCGCAGTTGCTGCACTTTGTGGACCAGTATCGAGAGCAGCTGATAGCCCGAGTGACATCGGTGGAGGT
TGTCTTGGACAAACTGCATGGACAGGTGCTGAGCCAGGAGCAGTACGAGAGGGTGCTGGCTGAGAACACG
AGGCCCAGCCAGATGCGGAAGCTGTTCAGCTTGAGCCAGTCCTGGGACCGGAAGTGCAAAGATGGACTCT
ACCAAGCCCTGAAGGAGACCCATCCTCACCTCATTATGGAACTCTGGGAGAAGGGCAGCAAAAAGGGACT
CCTGCCACTCAGCAGCGACCCAGCTTTCTTGTACAAAGTGGTTGATATCGACTACAAGGACGATGACGAC
AAGTAG
